Addgene plasmid #46678: pcDNA3.2 mir-1-1 reporter hsa-mir-142
Depositing lab: David Bartel. Depositing organization: Whitehead Institute for Biomedical Research. Publication: Beyond Secondary Structure: Primary-Sequence Determinants License Pri-miRNA Hairpins for Processing. Auyeung VC, Ulitsky I, McGeary SE, Bartel DP. Cell. 2013 Feb 14;152(4):844-58. doi: 10.1016/j.cell.2013.01.031. PubMed 23415231.
Backbone
  Vector backbone: pcDNA3.2 V5-DEST mir-1-1 reporter
  Backbone manufacturer: Bartel lab (Addgene plasmid# 46646)
  Backbone size w/o insert (bp): 8038
  Vector type: Mammalian Expression, RNAi
  Selectable markers: Neomycin (select with G418)
Growth in bacteria
  Bacterial resistance: Ampicillin, 100 μg/mL
  Growth temperature: 37°C
  Growth strain: DH5alpha
  Copy number: High Copy
Gene/Insert
  Gene/Insert name: hsa-mir-142 (alt name: mir-142 pri-mRNA)
  Species: H. sapiens (human)
  Entrez Gene: MIR142 (a.k.a. MIRN142, mir-142)
  Promoter: CMV
  Tag / fusion protein: hsa-mir-1-1 (C terminal on insert); V5 (C terminal on backbone)
  Cloning method: Gateway Cloning
  Sequencing primers: 5′ CMV-F; 3′ TK-pA-R
Terms and licenses: Academic/Nonprofit Terms; Industry Terms: Not Available to Industry
How to cite: pcDNA3.2 mir-1-1 reporter hsa-mir-142 was a gift from David Bartel (Addgene plasmid # 46678 ; http://n2t.net/addgene:46678 ; RRID:Addgene_46678)
