[The description below was written by a language model from this plasmid's Addgene catalogue record and pLannotate feature annotations shown in this document.]
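Description:
pcDNA3.2 mir-1-1 reporter hsa-mir-142 is a mammalian expression plasmid built by Gateway recombination into a modified pcDNA3.2 V5-DEST destination vector that already carries a human mir-1-1 hairpin. It is maintained in E. coli through a high-copy ColE1/pUC-type origin with ampicillin resistance (AmpR under its own bla promoter), and it also contains an f1 origin. For selection in mammalian cells, an SV40 enhancer/early promoter drives a neomycin phosphotransferase gene terminated by an SV40 poly(A) signal, conferring G418 resistance. The sequenced plasmid is 6,235 nt, smaller than the 8,038 bp listed for the empty backbone. This is consistent with the destination cassette being replaced by a much shorter insert during recombination.

The payload is a single CMV enhancer/promoter-driven transcript. A segment of the human MIR142 primary transcript sits between attB1 and attB2, followed immediately downstream by the mir-1 precursor hairpin, and the unit ends at the HSV thymidine kinase poly(A) signal. A T7 promoter lies upstream of attB1. The backbone's V5 tag sequence remains downstream of the hairpins, but since the insert is a noncoding RNA it has no evident function here. Placing the two hairpins on one transcript lets mir-1-1 act as a co-transcribed internal reference, so that processing of the mir-142 hairpin can be judged relative to it. The record does not spell out the readout, but the associated publication concerns the primary-sequence features that license pri-miRNA hairpins for processing, which fits use of this plasmid in transfection-based assays of pri-miRNA processing efficiency. The two feature tables supplied are essentially identical.
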