Features (pLannotate 1.2.2; 24 found; start..end, strand, type, name):
     28..80      -  misc_feature   bom (fragment): basis of mobility region from pBR322
    235..614     +  enhancer       CMV enhancer: human cytomegalovirus immediate early enhancer
    615..818     +  promoter       CMV promoter: human cytomegalovirus (CMV) immediate early promoter
    814..847     +  LTR            5' LTR (truncated) (fragment): truncated 5' long terminal repeat (LTR) from HIV-1
    863..881     +  promoter       T7 promoter: promoter for bacteriophage T7 RNA polymerase
    911..935     +  protein_bind   attB1: mutant version of attB; recombination site for the Gateway® BP reaction BP Clonase™
   1116..1221    +  ncRNA          mir-142: Accession: RF01896 - microRNA mir-142
   1348..1372    -  protein_bind   attB2: mutant version of attB; recombination site for the Gateway® BP reaction BP Clonase™
   1450..1526    +  ncRNA          mir-1: Accession: RF00103 - mir-1 microRNA precursor family
   1725..1766    +  CDS            V5 tag: epitope tag from simian virus 5
   1850..1898    +  polyA_signal   HSV TK poly(A) signal: herpes simplex virus thymidine kinase polyadenylation signal (Cole and Stacy, 1985)
   1989..2005    -  polyA_signal   bGH poly(A) signal (fragment): bovine growth hormone polyadenylation signal
   2100..2528    +  rep_origin     f1 ori (sequence partly withheld): f1 bacteriophage origin of replication; arrow indicates direction of (+) strand synthesis
   2542..2871    +  promoter       SV40 promoter: SV40 enhancer and early promoter
   2938..3729    +  CDS            neo: KKA2_KLEPN - Also known as kan, nptII. Experimental evidence at protein level: Swiss-Prot protein existence level 1. Resistance to kanamycin, neomycin, paromomycin, ribostamycin, butirosin and gentamicin B. From Klebsiella pneumoniae.
   3755..3913    +  CDS            ble (fragment): BLE_KLEPN - Experimental evidence at protein level: Swiss-Prot protein existence level 1. Binding protein with a strong affinity to the bleomycin family of antibiotics. Binds to CL990; an antimitotic-antibiotic compound. From Klebsiella pneumoniae.
   3908..4029    +  polyA_signal   SV40 poly(A) signal: SV40 polyadenylation signal
   4102..4118    -  protein_bind   lac operator: The lac repressor binds to the lac operator to inhibit transcription in E. coli. This inhibition can be relieved by adding lactose or isopropyl-β-D-thiogalactopyranoside (IPTG). lac repressor encoded by lacI
   4126..4156    -  promoter       lac promoter: promoter for the E. coli lac operon
   4171..4192    -  protein_bind   CAP binding site: CAP binding activates transcription in the presence of cAMP. E. coli catabolite activator protein
   4205..4297    -  CDS            lacI (fragment): lac repressor; lacI; The lac repressor binds to the lac operator to inhibit transcription in E. coli. This inhibition can be relieved by adding lactose or isopropyl-β-D-thiogalactopyranoside (IPTG).
   4480..5068    -  rep_origin     ori: high-copy-number ColE1/pMB1/pBR322/pUC origin of replication
   5239..6099    -  CDS            AmpR: β-lactamase; bla; confers resistance to ampicillin, carbenicillin, and related antibiotics
   6100..6204    -  promoter       AmpR promoter: bla
>Addgene plasmid #46678 | pcDNA3.2 mir-1-1 reporter hsa-mir-142 | addgene full sequence | sequence record 466945 | Addgene NGS Result
GACGGATCGGGAGATCTCCCGATCCCCTATGGTGCACTCTCAGTACAATCTGCTCTGATGCCGCATAGTT
AAGCCAGTATCTGCTCCCTGCTTGTGTGTTGGAGGTCGCTGAGTAGTGCGCGAGCAAAATTTAAGCTACA
ACAAGGCAAGGCTTGACCGACAATTGCATGAAGAATCTGCTTAGGGTTAGGCGTTTTGCGCTGCTTCGCG
ATGTACGGGCCAGATATACGCGTTGACATTGATTATTGACTAGTTATTAATAGTAATCAATTACGGGGTC
ATTAGTTCATAGCCCATATATGGAGTTCCGCGTTACATAACTTACGGTAAATGGCCCGCCTGGCTGACCG
CCCAACGACCCCCGCCCATTGACGTCAATAATGACGTATGTTCCCATAGTAACGCCAATAGGGACTTTCC
ATTGACGTCAATGGGTGGAGTATTTACGGTAAACTGCCCACTTGGCAGTACATCAAGTGTATCATATGCC
AAGTACGCCCCCTATTGACGTCAATGACGGTAAATGGCCCGCCTGGCATTATGCCCAGTACATGACCTTA
TGGGACTTTCCTACTTGGCAGTACATCTACGTATTAGTCATCGCTATTACCATGGTGATGCGGTTTTGGC
AGTACATCAATGGGCGTGGATAGCGGTTTGACTCACGGGGATTTCCAAGTCTCCACCCCATTGACGTCAA
TGGGAGTTTGTTTTGGCACCAAAATCAACGGGACTTTCCAAAATGTCGTAACAACTCCGCCCCATTGACG
CAAATGGGCGGTAGGCGTGTACGGTGGGAGGTCTATATAAGCAGAGCTCTCTGGCTAACTAGAGAACCCA
CTGCTTACTGGCTTATCGAAATTAATACGACTCACTATAGGGAGACCCAAGCTGGCTAGTTAAGCTATCA
ACAAGTTTGTACAAAAAAGCAGGCTCATATGGGGAGGTAGAGGAGGCAAGTCTGGCGCCATGCTGAGTCA
CCGCCCACAAGGCCCAGGGCGGGCCCTCGGGGGGCCCTGGCAGGGTTGGGGGGATCTTAGGAAGCCACAA
GGAGGGCTGGGGGGCTCTTGGAGCAGGAGTCAGGAGGCCTGGGCAGCCTGAAGAGTACACGCCGACGGAC
AGACAGACAGTGCAGTCACCCATAAAGTAGAAAGCACTACTAACAGCACTGGAGGGTGTAGTGTTTCCTA
CTTTATGGATGAGTGTACTGTGGGCTTCGGAGATCACGCCACTGCTGCCGCCCGCTGCCCGCCACCATCT
TCCTCGGCGCTCGGGGACCTCGTGTGACAGGTGAGCACCTTACGGCCCCTCCCTACCCTGCCCAGATGCC
TGAAAGGCCTCAAGCTTACCCAGCTTTCTTGTACAAAGTGGTTGATCTAGAGGGCCCGCAGTGGGGTCAG
CTTCTACCGGGGCGGCGTCCCGGGGTCTTGGAACTGCATGCAGACTGCCTGCTTGGGAAACATACTTCTT
TATATGCCCATATGGACCTGCTAAGCTATGGAATGTAAAGAAGTATGTATCTCAGGCCGGGACCTCTCTC
GCCGCACTGAGGGGCACTCCACACCACGGGGGCCGCCGCGGCCGACAGCCAGCCAGGCGGCTGTGGTGGG
GGTGAGGCTGGGGCGGCAGGCTGCCTGGGCGTTGGTGGACGGTCGTGTCCCCGCCAGCATTGTTCTGTCA
CTTTGCCTGTGTCAGCAGGTGGAAGTGCTCACCAGACATTCGAAGGTAAGCCTATCCCTAACCCTCTCCT
CGGTCTCGATTCTACGCGTACCGGTTAGTAATGAGTTTAAACGGGGGAGGCTAACTGAAACACGGAAGGA
GACAATACCGGAAGGAACCCGCGCTATGACGGCAATAAAAAGACAGAATAAAACGCACGGGTGTTGGGTC
GTTTGTTCATAAACGCGGGGTTCGGTCCCAGGGCTGGCACTCTGTCGATACCCCACCGAGACCCCATTGG
GGCCAATACGCCCGCGTTTCTTCCTTTTCCCCACCCCACCCCCCAAGTTCGGGTGAAGGCCCAGGGCTCG
CAGCCAACGTCGGGGCGGCAGGCCCTGCCATAGCAGATCTGCGCAGCTGGGGCTCTAGGGGGTATCCCC
[124 nt withheld, positions 2100-2223]
C
[91 nt withheld, positions 2225-2315]
A
[49 nt withheld, positions 2317-2365]
CCTTTGACGTTGGAGTCCACGTTCTTT
[37 nt withheld, positions 2393-2429]
ACCCTATCTCGGTCTATTCTTTTGATTTATAAGGGATTTTGCCGATTTCGGCCTATTGGTTAAAAAATGA
GCTGATTTAACAAAAATTTAACGCGAATTAATTCTGTGGAATGTGTGTCAGTTAGGGTGTGGAAAGTCCC
CAGGCTCCCCAGCAGGCAGAAGTATGCAAAGCATGCATCTCAATTAGTCAGCAACCAGGTGTGGAAAGTC
CCCAGGCTCCCCAGCAGGCAGAAGTATGCAAAGCATGCATCTCAATTAGTCAGCAACCATAGTCCCGCCC
CTAACTCCGCCCATCCCGCCCCTAACTCCGCCCAGTTCCGCCCATTCTCCGCCCCATGGCTGACTAATTT
TTTTTATTTATGCAGAGGCCGAGGCCGCCTCTGCCTCTGAGCTATTCCAGAAGTAGTGAGGAGGCTTTTT
TGGAGGCCTAGGCTTTTGCAAAAAGCTCCCGGGAGCTTGTATATCCATTTTCGGATCTGATCAAGAGACA
GGATGAGGATCGTTTCGCATGATTGAACAAGATGGATTGCACGCAGGTTCTCCGGCCGCTTGGGTGGAGA
GGCTATTCGGCTATGACTGGGCACAACAGACAATCGGCTGCTCTGATGCCGCCGTGTTCCGGCTGTCAGC
GCAGGGGCGCCCGGTTCTTTTTGTCAAGACCGACCTGTCCGGTGCCCTGAATGAACTGCAGGACGAGGCA
GCGCGGCTATCGTGGCTGGCCACGACGGGCGTTCCTTGCGCAGCTGTGCTCGACGTTGTCACTGAAGCGG
GAAGGGACTGGCTGCTATTGGGCGAAGTGCCGGGGCAGGATCTCCTGTCATCTCACCTTGCTCCTGCCGA
GAAAGTATCCATCATGGCTGATGCAATGCGGCGGCTGCATACGCTTGATCCGGCTACCTGCCCATTCGAC
CACCAAGCGAAACATCGCATCGAGCGAGCACGTACTCGGATGGAAGCCGGTCTTGTCGATCAGGATGATC
TGGACGAAGAGCATCAGGGGCTCGCGCCAGCCGAACTGTTCGCCAGGCTCAAGGCGCGCATGCCCGACGG
CGAGGATCTCGTCGTGACCCATGGCGATGCCTGCTTGCCGAATATCATGGTGGAAAATGGCCGCTTTTCT
GGATTCATCGACTGTGGCCGGCTGGGTGTGGCGGACCGCTATCAGGACATAGCGTTGGCTACCCGTGATA
TTGCTGAAGAGCTTGGCGGCGAATGGGCTGACCGCTTCCTCGTGCTTTACGGTATCGCCGCTCCCGATTC
GCAGCGCATCGCCTTCTATCGCCTTCTTGACGAGTTCTTCTGAGCGGGACTCTGGGGTTCGCGAAATGAC
CGACCAAGCGACGCCCAACCTGCCATCACGAGATTTCGATTCCACCGCCGCCTTCTATGAAAGGTTGGGC
TTCGGAATCGTTTTCCGGGACGCCGGCTGGATGATCCTCCAGCGCGGGGATCTCATGCTGGAGTTCTTCG
CCCACCCCAACTTGTTTATTGCAGCTTATAATGGTTACAAATAAAGCAATAGCATCACAAATTTCACAAA
TAAAGCATTTTTTTCACTGCATTCTAGTTGTGGTTTGTCCAAACTCATCAATGTATCTTATCATGTCTGT
ATACCGTCGACCTCTAGCTAGAGCTTGGCGTAATCATGGTCATAGCTGTTTCCTGTGTGAAATTGTTATC
CGCTCACAATTCCACACAACATACGAGCCGGAAGCATAAAGTGTAAAGCCTGGGGTGCCTAATGAGTGAG
CTAACTCACATTAATTGCGTTGCGCTCACTGCCCGCTTTCCAGTCGGGAAACCTGTCGTGCCAGCTGCAT
TAATGAATCGGCCAACGCGCGGGGAGAGGCGGTTTGCGTATTGGGCGCTCTTCCGCTTCCTCGCTCACTG
ACTCGCTGCGCTCGGTCGTTCGGCTGCGGCGAGCGGTATCAGCTCACTCAAAGGCGGTAATACGGTTATC
CACAGAATCAGGGGATAACGCAGGAAAGAACATGTGAGCAAAAGGCCAGCAAAAGGCCAGGAACCGTAAA
AAGGCCGCGTTGCTGGCGTTTTTCCATAGGCTCCGCCCCCCTGACGAGCATCACAAAAATCGACGCTCAA
GTCAGAGGTGGCGAAACCCGACAGGACTATAAAGATACCAGGCGTTTCCCCCTGGAAGCTCCCTCGTGCG
CTCTCCTGTTCCGACCCTGCCGCTTACCGGATACCTGTCCGCCTTTCTCCCTTCGGGAAGCGTGGCGCTT
TCTCATAGCTCACGCTGTAGGTATCTCAGTTCGGTGTAGGTCGTTCGCTCCAAGCTGGGCTGTGTGCACG
AACCCCCCGTTCAGCCCGACCGCTGCGCCTTATCCGGTAACTATCGTCTTGAGTCCAACCCGGTAAGACA
CGACTTATCGCCACTGGCAGCAGCCACTGGTAACAGGATTAGCAGAGCGAGGTATGTAGGCGGTGCTACA
GAGTTCTTGAAGTGGTGGCCTAACTACGGCTACACTAGAAGAACAGTATTTGGTATCTGCGCTCTGCTGA
AGCCAGTTACCTTCGGAAAAAGAGTTGGTAGCTCTTGATCCGGCAAACAAACCACCGCTGGTAGCGGTGG
TTTTTTTGTTTGCAAGCAGCAGATTACGCGCAGAAAAAAAGGATCTCAAGAAGATCCTTTGATCTTTTCT
ACGGGGTCTGACGCTCAGTGGAACGAAAACTCACGTTAAGGGATTTTGGTCATGAGATTATCAAAAAGGA
TCTTCACCTAGATCCTTTTAAATTAAAAATGAAGTTTTAAATCAATCTAAAGTATATATGAGTAAACTTG
GTCTGACAGTTACCAATGCTTAATCAGTGAGGCACCTATCTCAGCGATCTGTCTATTTCGTTCATCCATA
GTTGCCTGACTCCCCGTCGTGTAGATAACTACGATACGGGAGGGCTTACCATCTGGCCCCAGTGCTGCAA
TGATACCGCGAGACCCACGCTCACCGGCTCCAGATTTATCAGCAATAAACCAGCCAGCCGGAAGGGCCGA
GCGCAGAAGTGGTCCTGCAACTTTATCCGCCTCCATCCAGTCTATTAATTGTTGCCGGGAAGCTAGAGTA
AGTAGTTCGCCAGTTAATAGTTTGCGCAACGTTGTTGCCATTGCTACAGGCATCGTGGTGTCACGCTCGT
CGTTTGGTATGGCTTCATTCAGCTCCGGTTCCCAACGATCAAGGCGAGTTACATGATCCCCCATGTTGTG
CAAAAAAGCGGTTAGCTCCTTCGGTCCTCCGATCGTTGTCAGAAGTAAGTTGGCCGCAGTGTTATCACTC
ATGGTTATGGCAGCACTGCATAATTCTCTTACTGTCATGCCATCCGTAAGATGCTTTTCTGTGACTGGTG
AGTACTCAACCAAGTCATTCTGAGAATAGTGTATGCGGCGACCGAGTTGCTCTTGCCCGGCGTCAATACG
GGATAATACCGCGCCACATAGCAGAACTTTAAAAGTGCTCATCATTGGAAAACGTTCTTCGGGGCGAAAA
CTCTCAAGGATCTTACCGCTGTTGAGATCCAGTTCGATGTAACCCACTCGTGCACCCAACTGATCTTCAG
CATCTTTTACTTTCACCAGCGTTTCTGGGTGAGCAAAAACAGGAAGGCAAAATGCCGCAAAAAAGGGAAT
AAGGGCGACACGGAAATGTTGAATACTCATACTCTTCCTTTTTCAATATTATTGAAGCATTTATCAGGGT
TATTGTCTCATGAGCGGATACATATTTGAATGTATTTAGAAAAATAAACAAATAGGGGTTCCGCGCACAT
TTCCCCGAAAAGTGCCACCTGACGTC
