Features (pLannotate 1.2.2; 24 found; start..end, strand, type, name):
     36..80      -  misc_feature   bom (fragment): basis of mobility region from pBR322
    235..614     +  enhancer       CMV enhancer: human cytomegalovirus immediate early enhancer
    615..818     +  promoter       CMV promoter: human cytomegalovirus (CMV) immediate early promoter
    814..847     +  LTR            5' LTR (truncated) (fragment): truncated 5' long terminal repeat (LTR) from HIV-1
    863..881     +  promoter       T7 promoter: promoter for bacteriophage T7 RNA polymerase
    911..935     +  protein_bind   attB1: mutant version of attB; recombination site for the Gateway® BP reaction BP Clonase™
   1116..1221    +  ncRNA          mir-142: Accession: RF01896 - microRNA mir-142
   1348..1372    -  protein_bind   attB2: mutant version of attB; recombination site for the Gateway® BP reaction BP Clonase™
   1450..1526    +  ncRNA          mir-1: Accession: RF00103 - mir-1 microRNA precursor family
   1725..1766    +  CDS            V5 tag: epitope tag from simian virus 5
   1850..1898    +  polyA_signal   HSV TK poly(A) signal: herpes simplex virus thymidine kinase polyadenylation signal (Cole and Stacy, 1985)
   1989..2005    -  polyA_signal   bGH poly(A) signal (fragment): bovine growth hormone polyadenylation signal
   2100..2528    +  rep_origin     f1 ori (sequence partly withheld): f1 bacteriophage origin of replication; arrow indicates direction of (+) strand synthesis
   2542..2871    +  promoter       SV40 promoter: SV40 enhancer and early promoter
   2938..3729    +  CDS            neo: KKA2_KLEPN - Also known as kan, nptII. Experimental evidence at protein level: Swiss-Prot protein existence level 1. Resistance to kanamycin, neomycin, paromomycin, ribostamycin, butirosin and gentamicin B. From Klebsiella pneumoniae.
   3755..3913    +  CDS            ble (fragment): BLE_KLEPN - Experimental evidence at protein level: Swiss-Prot protein existence level 1. Binding protein with a strong affinity to the bleomycin family of antibiotics. Binds to CL990; an antimitotic-antibiotic compound. From Klebsiella pneumoniae.
   3908..4029    +  polyA_signal   SV40 poly(A) signal: SV40 polyadenylation signal
   4102..4118    -  protein_bind   lac operator: The lac repressor binds to the lac operator to inhibit transcription in E. coli. This inhibition can be relieved by adding lactose or isopropyl-β-D-thiogalactopyranoside (IPTG). lac repressor encoded by lacI
   4126..4156    -  promoter       lac promoter: promoter for the E. coli lac operon
   4171..4192    -  protein_bind   CAP binding site: CAP binding activates transcription in the presence of cAMP. E. coli catabolite activator protein
   4205..4297    -  CDS            lacI (fragment): lac repressor; lacI; The lac repressor binds to the lac operator to inhibit transcription in E. coli. This inhibition can be relieved by adding lactose or isopropyl-β-D-thiogalactopyranoside (IPTG).
   4480..5068    -  rep_origin     ori: high-copy-number ColE1/pMB1/pBR322/pUC origin of replication
   5239..6099    -  CDS            AmpR: β-lactamase; bla; confers resistance to ampicillin, carbenicillin, and related antibiotics
   6100..6204    -  promoter       AmpR promoter: bla
>Addgene plasmid #46678 | pcDNA3.2 mir-1-1 reporter hsa-mir-142 | analyzer sequence | sequence record 117384
GACGGATCGGGAGATCTCCCGATCCCCTATGGTCGACTCTCAGTACAATCTGCTCTGATGCCGCATAGTT
AAGCCAGTATCTGCTCCCTGCTTGTGTGTTGGAGGTCGCTGAGTAGTGCGCGAGCAAAATTTAAGCTACA
ACAAGGCAAGGCTTGACCGACAATTGCATGAAGAATCTGCTTAGGGTTAGGCGTTTTGCGCTGCTTCGCG
ATGTACGGGCCAGATATACGCGTTGACATTGATTATTGACTAGTTATTAATAGTAATCAATTACGGGGTC
ATTAGTTCATAGCCCATATATGGAGTTCCGCGTTACATAACTTACGGTAAATGGCCCGCCTGGCTGACCG
CCCAACGACCCCCGCCCATTGACGTCAATAATGACGTATGTTCCCATAGTAACGCCAATAGGGACTTTCC
ATTGACGTCAATGGGTGGACTATTTACGGTAAACTGCCCACTTGGCAGTACATCAAGTGTATCATATGCC
AAGTACGCCCCCTATTGACGTCAATGACGGTAAATGGCCCGCCTGGCATTATGCCCAGTACATGACCTTA
TGGGACTTTCCTACTTGGCAGTACATCTACGTATTAGTCATCGCTATTACCATGGTGATGCGGTTTTGGC
AGTACATCAATGGGCGTGGATAGCGGTTTGACTCACGGGGATTTCCAAGTCTCCACCCCATTGACGTCAA
TGGGAGTTTGTTTTGGCACCAAAATCAACGGGACTTTCCAAAATGTCGTAACAACTCCGCCCCATTGACG
CAAATGGGCGGTAGGCGTGTACGGTGGGAGGTCTATATAAGCAGAGCTCTCTGGCTAACTAGAGAACCCA
CTGCTTACTGGCTTATCGAAATTAATACGACTCACTATAGGGAGACCCAAGCTGGCTAGTTAAGCTATCA
ACAAGTTTGTACAAAAAAGCAGGCTCATATGGGGAGGTAGAGGAGGCAAGTCTGGCGCCATGCTGAGTCA
CCGCCCACAAGGCCCAGGGCGGGCCCTCGGGGGGCCCTGGCAGGGTTGGGGGGATCTTAGGAAGCCACAA
GGAGGGCTGGGGGGCTCTTGGAGCAGGAGTCAGGAGGCCTGGGCAGCCTGAAGAGTACACGCCGACGGAC
AGACAGACAGTGCAGTCACCCATAAAGTAGAAAGCACTACTAACAGCACTGGAGGGTGTAGTGTTTCCTA
CTTTATGGATGAGTGTACTGTGGGCTTCGGAGATCACGCCACTGCTGCCGCCCGCTGCCCGCCACCATCT
TCCTCGGCGCTCGGGGACCTCGTGTGACAGGTGAGCACCTTACGGCCCCTCCCTACCCTGCCCAGATGCC
TGAAAGGCCTCAAGCTTACCCAGCTTTCTTGTACAAAGTGGTTGATCTAGAGGGCCCGCAGTGGGGTCAG
CTTCTACCGGGGCGGCGTCCCGGGGTCTTGGAACTGCATGCAGACTGCCTGCTTGGGAAACATACTTCTT
TATATGCCCATATGGACCTGCTAAGCTATGGAATGTAAAGAAGTATGTATCTCAGGCCGGGACCTCTCTC
GCCGCACTGAGGGGCACTCCACACCACGGGGGCCGCCGCGGCCGACAGCCAGCCAGGCGGCTGTGGTGGG
GGTGAGGCTGGGGCGGCAGGCTGCCTGGGCGTTGGTGGACGGTCGTGTCCCCGCCAGCATTGTTCTGTCA
CTTTGCCTGTGTCAGCAGGTGGAAGTGCTCACCAGACATTCGAAGGTAAGCCTATCCCTAACCCTCTCCT
CGGTCTCGATTCTACGCGTACCGGTTAGTAATGAGTTTAAACGGGGGAGGCTAACTGAAACACGGAAGGA
GACAATACCGGAAGGAACCCGCGCTATGACGGCAATAAAAAGACAGAATAAAACGCACGGGTGTTGGGTC
GTTTGTTCATAAACGCGGGGTTCGGTCCCAGGGCTGGCACTCTGTCGATACCCCACCGAGACCCCATTGG
GGCCAATACGCCCGCGTTTCTTCCTTTTCCCCACCCCACCCCCCAAGTTCGGGTGAAGGCCCAGGGCTCG
CAGCCAACGTCGGGGCGGCAGGCCCTGCCATAGCAGATCTGCGCAGCTGGGGCTCTAGGGGGTATCCCC
[124 nt withheld, positions 2100-2223]
C
[32 nt withheld, positions 2225-2256]
CA
[57 nt withheld, positions 2259-2315]
A
[49 nt withheld, positions 2317-2365]
CCTTTGACGTTGGAGTCCACGTTCTTT
[37 nt withheld, positions 2393-2429]
ACCCTATCTCGGTCTATTCTTTTGATTTATAAGGGATTTTGGGGATTTCGGCCTATTGGTTAAAAAATGA
GCTGATTTAACAAAAATTTAACGCGAATTAATTCTGTGGAATGTGTGTCAGTTAGGGTGTGGAAAGTCCC
CAGGCTCCCCAGCAGGCAGAAGTATGCAAAGCATGCATCTCAATTAGTCAGCAACCAGGTGTGGAAAGTC
CCCAGGCTCCCCAGCAGGCAGAAGTATGCAAAGCATGCATCTCAATTAGTCAGCAACCATAGTCCCGCCC
CTAACTCCGCCCATCCCGCCCCTAACTCCGCCCAGTTCCGCCCATTCTCCGCCCCATGGCTGACTAATTT
TTTTTATTTATGCAGAGGCCGAGGCCGCCTCTGCCTCTGAGCTATTCCAGAAGTAGTGAGGAGGCTTTTT
TGGAGGCCTAGGCTTTTGCAAAAAGCTCCCGGGAGCTTGTATATCCATTTTCGGATCTGATCAAGAGACA
GGATGAGGATCGTTTCGCATGATTGAACAAGATGGATTGCACGCAGGTTCTCCGGCCGCTTGGGTGGAGA
GGCTATTCGGCTATGACTGGGCACAACAGACAATCGGCTGCTCTGATGCCGCCGTGTTCCGGCTGTCAGC
GCAGGGGCGCCCGGTTCTTTTTGTCAAGACCGACCTGTCCGGTGCCCTGAATGAACTGCAGGACGAGGCA
GCGCGGCTATCGTGGCTGGCCACGACGGGCGTTCCTTGCGCAGCTGTGCTCGACGTTGTCACTGAAGCGG
GAAGGGACTGGCTGCTATTGGGCGAAGTGCCGGGGCAGGATCTCCTGTCATCTCACCTTGCTCCTGCCGA
GAAAGTATCCATCATGGCTGATGCAATGCGGCGGCTGCATACGCTTGATCCGGCTACCTGCCCATTCGAC
CACCAAGCGAAACATCGCATCGAGCGAGCACGTACTCGGATGGAAGCCGGTCTTGTCGATCAGGATGATC
TGGACGAAGAGCATCAGGGGCTCGCGCCAGCCGAACTGTTCGCCAGGCTCAAGGCGCGCATGCCCGACGG
CGAGGATCTCGTCGTGACCCATGGCGATGCCTGCTTGCCGAATATCATGGTGGAAAATGGCCGCTTTTCT
GGATTCATCGACTGTGGCCGGCTGGGTGTGGCGGACCGCTATCAGGACATAGCGTTGGCTACCCGTGATA
TTGCTGAAGAGCTTGGCGGCGAATGGGCTGACCGCTTCCTCGTGCTTTACGGTATCGCCGCTCCCGATTC
GCAGCGCATCGCCTTCTATCGCCTTCTTGACGAGTTCTTCTGAGCGGGACTCTGGGGTTCGCGAAATGAC
CGACCAAGCGACGCCCAACCTGCCATCACGAGATTTCGATTCCACCGCCGCCTTCTATGAAAGGTTGGGC
TTCGGAATCGTTTTCCGGGACGCCGGCTGGATGATCCTCCAGCGCGGGGATCTCATGCTGGAGTTCTTCG
CCCACCCCAACTTGTTTATTGCAGCTTATAATGGTTACAAATAAAGCAATAGCATCACAAATTTCACAAA
TAAAGCATTTTTTTCACTGCATTCTAGTTGTGGTTTGTCCAAACTCATCAATGTATCTTATCATGTCTGT
ATACCGTCGACCTCTAGCTAGAGCTTGGCGTAATCATGGTCATAGCTGTTTCCTGTGTGAAATTGTTATC
CGCTCACAATTCCACACAACATACGAGCCGGAAGCATAAAGTGTAAAGCCTGGGGTGCCTAATGAGTGAG
CTAACTCACATTAATTGCGTTGCGCTCACTGCCCGCTTTCCAGTCGGGAAACCTGTCGTGCCAGCTGCAT
TAATGAATCGGCCAACGCGCGGGGAGAGGCGGTTTGCGTATTGGGCGCTCTTCCGCTTCCTCGCTCACTG
ACTCGCTGCGCTCGGTCGTTCGGCTGCGGCGAGCGGTATCAGCTCACTCAAAGGCGGTAATACGGTTATC
CACAGAATCAGGGGATAACGCAGGAAAGAACATGTGAGCAAAAGGCCAGCAAAAGGCCAGGAACCGTAAA
AAGGCCGCGTTGCTGGCGTTTTTCCATAGGCTCCGCCCCCCTGACGAGCATCACAAAAATCGACGCTCAA
GTCAGAGGTGGCGAAACCCGACAGGACTATAAAGATACCAGGCGTTTCCCCCTGGAAGCTCCCTCGTGCG
CTCTCCTGTTCCGACCCTGCCGCTTACCGGATACCTGTCCGCCTTTCTCCCTTCGGGAAGCGTGGCGCTT
TCTCAATGCTCACGCTGTAGGTATCTCAGTTCGGTGTAGGTCGTTCGCTCCAAGCTGGGCTGTGTGCACG
AACCCCCCGTTCAGCCCGACCGCTGCGCCTTATCCGGTAACTATCGTCTTGAGTCCAACCCGGTAAGACA
CGACTTATCGCCACTGGCAGCAGCCACTGGTAACAGGATTAGCAGAGCGAGGTATGTAGGCGGTGCTACA
GAGTTCTTGAAGTGGTGGCCTAACTACGGCTACACTAGAAGGACAGTATTTGGTATCTGCGCTCTGCTGA
AGCCAGTTACCTTCGGAAAAAGAGTTGGTAGCTCTTGATCCGGCAAACAAACCACCGCTGGTAGCGGTGG
TTTTTTTGTTTGCAAGCAGCAGATTACGCGCAGAAAAAAAGGATCTCAAGAAGATCCTTTGATCTTTTCT
ACGGGGTCTGACGCTCAGTGGAACGAAAACTCACGTTAAGGGATTTTGGTCATGAGATTATCAAAAAGGA
TCTTCACCTAGATCCTTTTAAATTAAAAATGAAGTTTTAAATCAATCTAAAGTATATATGAGTAAACTTG
GTCTGACAGTTACCAATGCTTAATCAGTGAGGCACCTATCTCAGCGATCTGTCTATTTCGTTCATCCATA
GTTGCCTGACTCCCCGTCGTGTAGATAACTACGATACGGGAGGGCTTACCATCTGGCCCCAGTGCTGCAA
TGATACCGCGAGACCCACGCTCACCGGCTCCAGATTTATCAGCAATAAACCAGCCAGCCGGAAGGGCCGA
GCGCAGAAGTGGTCCTGCAACTTTATCCGCCTCCATCCAGTCTATTAATTGTTGCCGGGAAGCTAGAGTA
AGTAGTTCGCCAGTTAATAGTTTGCGCAACGTTGTTGCCATTGCTACAGGCATCGTGGTGTCACGCTCGT
CGTTTGGTATGGCTTCATTCAGCTCCGGTTCCCAACGATCAAGGCGAGTTACATGATCCCCCATGTTGTG
CAAAAAAGCGGTTAGCTCCTTCGGTCCTCCGATCGTTGTCAGAAGTAAGTTGGCCGCAGTGTTATCACTC
ATGGTTATGGCAGCACTGCATAATTCTCTTACTGTCATGCCATCCGTAAGATGCTTTTCTGTGACTGGTG
AGTACTCAACCAAGTCATTCTGAGAATAGTGTATGCGGCGACCGAGTTGCTCTTGCCCGGCGTCAATACG
GGATAATACCGCGCCACATAGCAGAACTTTAAAAGTGCTCATCATTGGAAAACGTTCTTCGGGGCGAAAA
CTCTCAAGGATCTTACCGCTGTTGAGATCCAGTTCGATGTAACCCACTCGTGCACCCAACTGATCTTCAG
CATCTTTTACTTTCACCAGCGTTTCTGGGTGAGCAAAAACAGGAAGGCAAAATGCCGCAAAAAAGGGAAT
AAGGGCGACACGGAAATGTTGAATACTCATACTCTTCCTTTTTCAATATTATTGAAGCATTTATCAGGGT
TATTGTCTCATGAGCGGATACATATTTGAATGTATTTAGAAAAATAAACAAATAGGGGTTCCGCGCACAT
TTCCCCGAAAAGTGCCACCTGACGTC
