>Addgene plasmid #46678 | pcDNA3.2 mir-1-1 reporter hsa-mir-142 | addgene partial sequence | sequence record 73977 | CMV-F 5'-CGCAAATGGGCGGTAGGCGTG-3'
GAGCTCTCTGGCTAACTAGAGAACCCACTGCTTACTGGCTTATCGAAATTAATACGACTCACTATAGGGA
GACCCAAGCTGGCTAGTTAAGCTATCAACAAGTTTGTACAAAAAAGCAGGCTCATATGGGGAGGTAGAGG
AGGCAAGTCTGGCGCCATGCTGAGTCACCGCCCACAAGGCCCAGGGCGGGCCCTCGGGGGGCCCTGGCAG
GGTTGGGGGGATCTTAGGAAGCCACAAGGAGGGCTGGGGGGCTCTTGGAGCAGGAGTCAGGAGGCCTGGG
CAGCCTGAAGAGTACACGCCGACGGACAGACAGACAGTGCAGTCACCCATAAAGTAGAAAGCACTACTAA
CAGCACTGGAGGGTGTAGTGTTTCCTACTTTATGGATGAGTGTACTGTGGGCTTCGGAGATCACGCCACT
GCTGCCGCCCGCTGCCCGCCACCATCTTCCTCGGCGCTCGGGGACCTCGTGTGACAGGTGAGCACCTTAC
GGCCCCTCCCTACCCTGCCCAGATGCCTGAAAGGCCTCAAGCTTACCCAGCTTTCTTGTACAAAGTGGTT
GATCTAGAGGGCCCGCAGTGGGGTCAGCTTCTACCGGGGCGGCGTCCCGGGGTCTTGGAACTGCATGCAG
ACTGCCTGCTTGGGAAACATACTTCTTTATATGCCCATATGGACCTGCTAAGCTATGGAATGTAAAGAAG
TATGTATCTCAGGCCGGGACCTCTCTCGCCGCACTGAGGGGCACTCCACACCACGGGGGCCGCCGCGGCC
GACAGCCAGCCAGGCGGCTGTGGTGGGGGTGAGGCTGGGGCGGCAGGCTGCCTGGGCGTTGGTGGACGGT
CGTGTCCCCGCCAGCATTGTTCTGTCACTTTGCCTGTGTCAGCAGGTGGAAGTGCTCACCAGACATTC
